>Addgene plasmid #237977 | TRAV20 | addgene full sequence | sequence record 475825 | Addgene NGS Result
AGGCTAGGTGGAGGCTCAGTGATGATAAGTCTGCGATGGTGGATGCATGTGTCATGGTCATAGCTGTTTC
CTGTGTGAAATTGTTATCCGCTCAGAGGGCACAATCCTATTCCGCGCTATCCGACAATCTCCAAGACATT
AGGTGGAGTTCAGTTCGGCGTATGGCATATGTCGCTGGAAAGAACATGTGAGCAAAAGGCCAGCAAAAGG
CCAGGAACCGTAAAAAGGCCGCGTTGCTGGCGTTTTTCCATAGGCTCCGCCCCCCTGACGAGCATCACAA
AAATCGACGCTCAAGTCAGAGGTGGCGAAACCCGACAGGACTATAAAGATACCAGGCGTTTCCCCCTGGA
AGCTCCCTCGTGCGCTCTCCTGTTCCGACCCTGCCGCTTACCGGATACCTGTCCGCCTTTCTCCCTTCGG
GAAGCGTGGCGCTTTCTCATAGCTCACGCTGTAGGTATCTCAGTTCGGTGTAGGTCGTTCGCTCCAAGCT
GGGCTGTGTGCACGAACCCCCCGTTCAGCCCGACCGCTGCGCCTTATCCGGTAACTATCGTCTTGAGTCC
AACCCGGTAAGACACGACTTATCGCCACTGGCAGCAGCCACTGGTAACAGGATTAGCAGAGCGAGGTATG
TAGGCGGTGCTACAGAGTTCTTGAAGTGGTGGCCTAACTACGGCTACACTAGAAGAACAGTATTTGGTAT
CTGCGCTCTGCTGAAGCCAGTTACCTTCGGAAAAAGAGTTGGTAGCTCTTGATCCGGCAAACAAACCACC
GCTGGTAGCGGTGGTTTTTTTGTTTGCAAGCAGCAGATTACGCGCAGAAAAAAAGGATCTCAAGAAGAAG
ATCCTTTGATCTTTTCTACGGGGTCTGACGCTCAGTGGAACGAAAACTCACGTTAAGGGATTTTGGTCAT
GAGATTATCAAAAAGGATCTTCACCTAGATCCTTTTAAATTAAAAATGAAGTTTTAAATCAAGCCCAATC
TGAATAATGTTACAACCAATTAACCAATTCTGATTAGAAAAACTCATCGAGCATCAAATGAAACTGCAAT
TTATTCATATCAGGATTATCAATACCATATTTTTGAAAAAGCCGTTTCTGTAATGAAGGAGAAAACTCAC
CGAGGCAGTTCCATAGGATGGCAAGATCCTGGTATCGGTCTGCGATTCCGACTCGTCCAACATCAATACA
ACCTATTAATTTCCCCTCGTCAAAAATAAGGTTATCAAGTGAGAAATCACCATGAGTGACGACTGAATCC
GGTGAGAATGGCAAAAGTTTATGCATTTCTTTCCAGACTTGTTCAACAGGCCAGCCATTACGCTCGTCAT
CAAAATCACTCGCATCAACCAAACCGTTATTCATTCGTGATTGCGCCTGAGCAAGACGAAATACGCGATC
GCTGTTAAAAGGACAATTACAAACAGGAATCGAATGCAACCGGCGCAGGAACACTGCCAGCGCATCAACA
ATATTTTCACCTGAATCAGGATATTCTTCTAATACCTGGAATGCTGTTTTTCCGGGGATCGCAGTGGTGA
GTAACCATGCATCATCAGGAGTACGGATAAAATGCTTGATGGTCGGAAGAGGCATAAATTCCGTCAGCCA
GTTTAGTCTGACCATCTCATCTGTAACATCATTGGCAACGCTACCTTTGCCATGTTTCAGAAACAACTCT
GGCGCATCGGGCTTCCCATACAAGCGATAGATTGTCGCACCTGATTGCCCGACATTATCGCGAGCCCATT
TATACCCATATAAATCAGCATCCATGTTGGAATTTAATCGCGGCCTCGACGTTTCCCGTTGAATATGGCT
CATAACACCCCTTGTATTACTGTTTATGTAAGCAGACAGTTTTATTGTTCATGATGATATATTTTTATCT
TGTGCAATGTAACATCAGAGATTTTGAGACACGGGCCAGAGCTGCATCGCGCGTTTCGGTGATGACGGTG
AAAACCTCTGACACATGCAGCTCCCGGGACGGTCACAGCTTGTCTGTAAGCGGATGCCGGGAGCAGACAA
GCCCGTCAGGGCGCGTCAGCGGGTGTTGGCTGTTGTTTGTCGCATTATACGAGCGTCCAGGTTGGGATAC
CTGAAACAAAACCCATCGTACGGCCAAGGAAGTCTCCAATAACTGTGATCCACCACAAGCGCCAGGGTTT
TCCCAGTCACGACGTTGTAAAACGACGGCCAGTCATGCATAATCCGCACGCATCTGGAATAAGGAAGTGC
CATTCCGCCTGACCTCTCGAGGTCAAGAGACGGGTCTCACAGAAGTCGCTGTGTTTGAGCCATCAGAAGC
AGAGATCTCCCACACCCAAAAGGCCACACTGGTGTGCCTGGCCACAGGCTTCTACCCCGACCACGTGGAG
CTGAGCTGGTGGGTGAATGGGAAGGAGGTGCACAGTGGGGTCAGCACAGACCCGCAGCCCCTCAAGGAGC
AGCCCGCCCTCAATGACTCCAGATACTGCCTGAGCAGCCGCCTGAGAGTCTCGGCCACCTTCTGGCAGAA
CCCCCGCAACCACTTCCGCTGTCAAGTCCAGTTCTACGGGCTCTCGGAGAATGACGAGTGGACCCAGGAT
AGGGCCAAACCTGTCACCCAGATCGTCAGCGCCGAGGCCTGGGGTAGAGCAGACTGTGGCTTCACCTCCG
AGTCTTACCAGCAAGGGGTCCTGTCTGCCACCATCCTCTATGAGATCTTGCTAGGGAAGGCCACCTTGTA
TGCCGTGCTGGTCAGTGCCCTCGTGCTGATGGCCATGGTCAAGAGAAAGGATTCCAGAGGCGGAAGTGGA
GCAACCAATTTCTCCTTGCTGAAGCAGGCCGGTGACGTTGAGGAAAACCCAGGACCAATGGAGAAAATGT
TGGAGTGTGCATTCATAGTCTTGTGGCTTCAGCTTGGCTGGTTGAGTGGAGAGGACCAGGTGACGCAGAG
TCCCGAGGCCCTGAGACTCCAGGAGGGAGAGAGTAGCAGTCTTAACTGCAGTTACACAGTCAGCGGTTTA
AGAGGGCTGTTCTGGTATAGGCAAGATCCTGGGAAAGGCCCTGAGTTCTTGTTCACCCTGTATTCAGCTG
GGGAAGAAAAGGAGAAAGAAAGGCTAAAAGCCACATTAACAAAGAAGGAAAGCTTTCTGCACATCACAGC
CCCTAAACCTGAGGACTCTGCGAGAGACCCGTCTCAGGGTACTCGAG
Features (pLannotate 1.2.2; 6 found; start..end, strand, type, name):
    245..833     -  rep_origin     ori: high-copy-number ColE1/pMB1/pBR322/pUC origin of replication
   1014..1823    -  CDS            KanR: aminoglycoside phosphotransferase; aph(3')-Ia; confers resistance to kanamycin in bacteria or G418 (Geneticin®) in eukaryotes
   1930..1971    +  CDS            rop (fragment): Rop protein, which maintains plasmids at low copy number; rop
   2160..2203    -  CDS            lacZα (fragment): LacZα fragment of β-galactosidase; lacZ fragment
   2285..2791    +  CDS            TRBC2 (fragment): TRBC2_HUMAN - Also known as TCRBC2 From Homo sapiens (Human).
   2858..3172    +  CDS            TRAV20 (fragment): TVA20_HUMAN - Experimental evidence at protein level: Swiss-Prot protein existence level 1. V region of the variable domain of T cell receptor (TR) alpha chain that participates in the antigen recognition (PubMed:24600447). Alpha-beta T cell receptors are antigen specific receptors which are essential to the immune response and are present on the cell surface of T lymphocytes. Recognize peptide-major histocompatibility (MH) (pMH) complexes that are displayed by antigen presenting cells (APC), a prerequisite for efficient T cell adaptive immunity against pathogens (PubMed:25493333). Binding of
