[The description below was written by a language model from this plasmid's Addgene catalogue record and pLannotate feature annotations shown in this document.]
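Description:
TRAV20 is a small bacterial cloning plasmid built on the commercial pTwist Kan High Copy v2 backbone and classed as a synthetic biology part. It serves as a modular building block for assembling human T cell receptor (TCR) expression cassettes rather than as an expression vector in its own right. The plasmid is propagated in E. coli from a high-copy ColE1/pUC-type origin and selected with kanamycin through an aminoglycoside phosphotransferase (KanR) gene. The short rop and lacZα fragments picked up by annotation appear to be backbone remnants and are unlikely to be functional. The sequenced record is about 3.2 kb, consistent with the stated backbone plus a 942 bp insert.

The insert, TRBC-P2A-TRAV20, places a human TCR beta constant region (annotated as matching TRBC2) upstream of the TRAV20 alpha-chain variable gene segment. The gap between these two annotated features corresponds to the P2A element named in the record, although P2A itself was not called in the feature table. P2A is a "self-cleaving" peptide that causes ribosomal skipping, so that two proteins are produced from one open reading frame. This arrangement forms the central portion of a bicistronic beta-P2A-alpha TCR design: adding a beta variable/CDR3 region upstream and an alpha CDR3/J and constant region downstream would presumably complete a full paired TCR, though the record does not describe these steps. No promoter, terminator or eukaryotic regulatory element is annotated around the insert, and the cloning method and any assembly sites are not stated. The stated purpose is generating TCRs by cloning, and the associated work concerns scalable TCR synthesis and screening for antigen reactivity mapping. The plasmid is probably one of a set covering different TRAV alleles.
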