Addgene plasmid #237977: TRAV20
Purpose: Encodes TRAV20 allele, P2A, and TRBC to generate TCRs via cloning
Depositing lab: Michael Birnbaum. Depositing organization: Massachusetts Institute of Technology. Publication: Scalable TCR synthesis and screening enable antigen reactivity mapping in vitiligo. Gaglione SA, Mukkamala RS, Krishna C, Smith BE, Wadsworth MH 2nd, Jelinsky SA, Perez CR, Schmidt-Hong L, Katz EL, Gellatly KJ, Ali LR, Shen J, Holec PV, Zhao QH, Chan AO, Xu EJK, Kravarik KM, Guzova JA, Dobson CS, Singh H, Garber M, Dougan M, Dougan SK, Harris JE, Winkler A, Birnbaum ME. Immunity. 2026 Feb 10;59(2):477-493.e9. doi: 10.1016/j.immuni.2026.01.001. Epub 2026 Jan 28. PubMed 41610844.
Backbone
  Vector backbone: pTwist Kan High Copy v2
  Backbone manufacturer: Twist
  Backbone size w/o insert (bp): 2255
  Vector type: Synthetic Biology
Growth in bacteria
  Bacterial resistance: Kanamycin, 50 μg/mL
  Growth temperature: 37°C
  Growth strain: DH5alpha
  Copy number: High Copy
Gene/Insert
  Gene/Insert name: TRBC-P2A-TRAV20
  Species: H. sapiens (human)
  Insert size (bp): 942
  Mutation: None
  Entrez Gene: TRAV20 (a.k.a. TCRAV20S1, TCRAV30S1)
  Cloning method: Unknown
Terms and licenses: Academic/Nonprofit Terms; Industry Terms: Not Available to Industry
Depositor comments: Please visit https://doi.org/10.1101/2025.04.24.649726 for bioRxiv preprint.
How to cite: TRAV20 was a gift from Michael Birnbaum (Addgene plasmid # 237977 ; http://n2t.net/addgene:237977 ; RRID:Addgene_237977)
